>Addgene plasmid #138125 | pYPQ288 (BoCas12a) | depositor full sequence | sequence record 266613 | pYPQ288 (BoCas12a) sequence 7041 bps
TGGACCAGCCAGGACAGAAATGCCTCGACTTCGCTGCTACCCAAGGTTGCCGGGTGACGCACACCGTGGA
AACGGATGAAGGCACGAACCCAGTGGACATAAGCCTGTTCGGTTCGTAAGCTGTAATGCAAGTAGCGTAT
GCGCTCACGCAACTGGTCCAGAACCTTGACCGAACGCAGCGGTGGTAACGGCGCAGTGGCGGTTTTCATG
GCTTGTTATGACTGTTTTTTTGGGGTACAGTCTATGCCTCGGGCATCCAAGCAGCAAGCGCGTTACGCCG
TGGGTCGATGTTTGATGTTATGGAGCAGCAACGATGTTACGCAGCAGGGCAGTCGCCCTAAAACAAAGTT
AAACATCATGAGGGAAGCGGTGATCGCCGAAGTATCGACTCAACTATCAGAGGTAGTTGGCGTCATCGAG
CGCCATCTCGAACCGACGTTGCTGGCCGTACATTTGTACGGCTCCGCAGTGGATGGCGGCCTGAAGCCAC
ACAGTGATATTGATTTGCTGGTTACGGTGACCGTAAGGCTTGATGAAACAACGCGGCGAGCTTTGATCAA
CGACCTTTTGGAAACTTCGGCTTCCCCTGGAGAGAGCGAGATTCTCCGCGCTGTAGAAGTCACCATTGTT
GTGCACGACGACATCATTCCGTGGCGTTATCCAGCTAAGCGCGAACTGCAATTTGGAGAATGGCAGCGCA
ATGACATTCTTGCAGGTATCTTCGAGCCAGCCACGATCGACATTGATCTGGCTATCTTGCTGACAAAAGC
AAGAGAACATAGCGTTGCCTTGGTAGGTCCAGCGGCGGAGGAACTCTTTGATCCGGTTCCTGAACAGGAT
CTATTTGAGGCGCTAAATGAAACCTTAACGCTATGGAACTCGCCGCCCGACTGGGCTGGCGATGAGCGAA
ATGTAGTGCTTACGTTGTCCCGCATTTGGTACAGCGCAGTAACCGGCAAAATCGCGCCGAAGGATGTCGC
TGCCGACTGGGCAATGGAGCGCCTGCCGGCCCAGTATCAGCCCGTCATACTTGAAGCTAGACAGGCTTAT
CTTGGACAAGAAGAAGATCGCTTGGCCTCGCGCGCAGATCAGTTGGAAGAATTTGTCCACTACGTGAAAG
GCGAGATCACCAAGGTAGTCGGCAAATAACCCTCGAGCCACCCATGACCAAAATCCCTTAACGTGAGTTA
CGCGTCGTTCCACTGAGCGTCAGACCCCGTAGAAAAGATCAAAGGATCTTCTTGAGATCCTTTTTTTCTG
CGCGTAATCTGCTGCTTGCAAACAAAAAAACCACCGCTACCAGCGGTGGTTTGTTTGCCGGATCAAGAGC
TACCAACTCTTTTTCCGAAGGTAACTGGCTTCAGCAGAGCGCAGATACCAAATACTGTCCTTCTAGTGTA
GCCGTAGTTAGGCCACCACTTCAAGAACTCTGTAGCACCGCCTACATACCTCGCTCTGCTAATCCTGTTA
CCAGTGGCTGCTGCCAGTGGCGATAAGTCGTGTCTTACCGGGTTGGACTCAAGACGATAGTTACCGGATA
AGGCGCAGCGGTCGGGCTGAACGGGGGGTTCGTGCACACAGCCCAGCTTGGAGCGAACGACCTACACCGA
ACTGAGATACCTACAGCGTGAGCTATGAGAAAGCGCCACGCTTCCCGAAGGGAGAAAGGCGGACAGGTAT
CCGGTAAGCGGCAGGGTCGGAACAGGAGAGCGCACGAGGGAGCTTCCAGGGGGAAACGCCTGGTATCTTT
ATAGTCCTGTCGGGTTTCGCCACCTCTGACTTGAGCGTCGATTTTTGTGATGCTCGTCAGGGGGGCGGAG
CCTATGGAAAAACGCCAGCAACGCGGCCTTTTTACGGTTCCTGGCCTTTTGCTGGCCTTTTGCTCACATG
TTCTTTCCTGCGTTATCCCCTGATTCTGTGGATAACCGTATTACCGCCTTTGAGTGAGCTGATACCGCTC
GCCGCAGCCGAACGACCGAGCGCAGCGAGTCAGTGAGCGAGGAAGCGGAAGAGCGCCCAATACGCAAACC
GCCTCTCCCCGCGCGTTGGCCGATTCATTAATGCAGCTGGCACGACAGGTTTCCCGACTGGAAAGCGGGC
AGTGAGCGCAACGCAATTAATACGCGTACCGCGAGCCAGGAAGAGTTTGTAGAAACGCAAAAAGGCCATC
CGTCAGGATGGCCTTCTGCTTAGTTTGATGCCTGGCAGTTTATGGCGGGCGTCCTGCCCGCCACCCTCCG
GGCCGTTGCTTCACAACGTTCAAATCCGCTCCCGGCGGATTTGTCCTACTCAGGAGAGCGTTCACCGACA
AACAACAGATAAAACGAAAGGCCCAGTCTTCCGACTGAGCCTTTCGTTTTATTTGATGCCTGGCAGTTCC
CTACTCTCGCGTTAACGCTTGCATGGATGTTTTCCCAGTCACGACGTTGTAAAACGACGGCCAGTCTTAA
GCTCGGGCCCCAAATAATGATTTTATTTTGACTGATAGTGACCTGTTCGTTGCAACAAATTGATGAGCAA
TGCTTTTTTATAATGCCAACTTTGTACAAAAAAGCAGGCTCCGAATTCGCCCTTCACCATGGCTCCTAAG
AAGAAGCGGAAGGTTGGTATTCACGGGGTGCCTGCGGCTCGGAAGTTTAATGAGTTCGTTGGCCTTTACC
CAATTAGTAAAACATTGAGATTTGAATTGAAGCCCATAGGGAAGACACTCGAACATATCCAGCGGAACAA
ACTGCTTGAGCACGATGCGGTCCGGGCTGACGATTACGTGAAGGTTAAGAAGATAATCGACAAATATCAC
AAGTGTCTCATCGATGAAGCGTTGTCGGGGTTCACATTTGATACTGAGGCCGACGGGAGGTCTAATAACA
GCTTGTCCGAGTATTATCTTTATTACAATCTGAAAAAGCGGAACGAACAGGAGCAGAAAACGTTCAAAAC
CATACAAAATAATTTGAGGAAACAAATAGTCAATAAGTTGACGCAAAGCGAGAAGTACAAACGGATCGAC
AAGAAAGAACTGATCACTACTGACCTCCCCGATTTCCTCACTAATGAGTCGGAAAAGGAATTGGTTGAAA
AATTTAAGAACTTTACAACTTACTTCACGGAGTTCCACAAGAACAGGAAAAATATGTATTCTAAAGAGGA
AAAGTCTACAGCGATAGCCTTCAGGCTTATAAATGAAAATTTGCCCAAGTTCGTTGACAATATAGCTGCG
TTTGAAAAAGTCGTGTCGAGCCCATTGGCGGAAAAAATTAATGCTCTCTACGAGGATTTTAAGGAATACC
TTAACGTTGAAGAGATTTCTAGGGTTTTTAGACTTGACTACTATGACGAACTGCTGACTCAGAAGCAGAT
TGACCTTTATAACGCTATAGTTGGCGGCAGGACCGAGGAGGATAATAAAATTCAGATTAAAGGACTCAAC
CAATATATCAACGAATACAATCAGCAGCAGACAGATAGATCGAACAGACTCCCGAAACTTAAGCCACTGT
ATAAACAGATTCTTTCCGATAGGGAATCCGTCTCCTGGCTGCCTCCGAAATTTGACTCAGACAAAAACCT
CCTCATAAAGATTAAAGAATGTTACGACGCGCTCTCTGAGAAAGAAAAAGTTTTTGATAAACTGGAAAGT
ATTCTTAAAAGTCTCTCAACTTACGATTTGTCTAAGATATATATATCAAACGACAGCCAATTGAGCTACA
TCAGCCAAAAGATGTTCGGGAGGTGGGACATAATAAGTAAAGCAATTCGGGAAGACTGCGCTAAAAGGAA
CCCGCAAAAGTCAAGGGAGAGTTTGGAGAAGTTTGCTGAGCGCATAGATAAAAAATTGAAGACGATAGAC
AGTATCTCGATTGGGGATGTTGACGAGTGTCTGGCGCAACTCGGTGAAACATACGTGAAACGGGTTGAGG
ACTACTTTGTCGCTATGGGTGAGTCAGAGATAGACGACGAACAAACGGACACAACTTCTTTTAAAAAAAA
TATAGAAGGAGCGTATGAATCCGTCAAGGAACTTCTCAATAACGCGGACAACATTACTGATAACAATCTG
ATGCAAGATAAAGGAAATGTGGAAAAGATTAAAACGTTGCTTGACGCTATAAAGGACCTCCAGCGCTTTA
TAAAACCCCTTCTCGGCAAGGGTGATGAGGCGGACAAAGATGGTGTCTTTTATGGGGAGTTCACCAGTCT
TTGGACTAAATTGGATCAAGTCACCCCACTCTATAACATGGTGAGGAATTACCTTACGTCTAAGCCGTAT
AGTACCAAAAAAATTAAACTTAACTTTGAAAACTCGACCCTCATGGACGGCTGGGACCTCAATAAAGAAC
CCGATAACACTACAGTTATTTTCTGCAAAGACGGCTTGTATTACCTCGGCATTATGGGCAAGAAGTACAA
CAGGGTTTTCGTCGATAGAGAGGACCTCCCGCACGACGGTGAATGCTACGACAAGATGGAGTATAAGCTG
CTTCCGGGAGCGAACAAGATGCTTCCTAAGGTGTTCTTTTCTGAAACGGGCATTCAAAGATTTCTTCCGT
CCGAGGAGTTGTTGGGTAAATACGAGAGGGGGACGCATAAGAAAGGAGCAGGATTTGACTTGGGAGATTG
TCGGGCGCTTATCGATTTTTTCAAAAAGAGTATTGAGCGCCACGATGATTGGAAGAAATTCGACTTTAAG
TTCTCTGATACCAGCACCTACCAGGACATTTCAGAGTTCTACAGAGAGGTCGAGCAACAGGGATATAAAA
TGTCATTCAGAAAGGTTAGTGTCGATTATATCAAGTCACTCGTTGAAGAAGGTAAACTCTATCTTTTCCA
GATTTACAATAAGGATTTCTCTGCTCATAGTAAGGGGACCCCGAATATGCACACCTTGTACTGGAAAATG
CTGTTTGACGAAGAAAATCTTAAGGACGTCGTTTACAAGCTGAATGGAGAGGCGGAAGTCTTTTTTAGGA
AATCAAGTATTACGGTCCAATCGCCCACGCATCCGGCGAATTCTCCTATAAAGAATAAGAATAAGGATAA
TCAAAAAAAAGAAAGTAAGTTCGAGTACGATCTGATTAAAGACAGACGGTATACTGTTGATAAGTTCCTG
TTTCATGTTCCCATTACTATGAACTTCAAAAGCGTCGGTGGTTCGAATATTAACCAATTGGTTAAGCGCC
ATATACGCAGCGCTACCGACTTGCACATAATCGGAATCGACCGGGGTGAGAGGCACTTGCTTTATCTTAC
CGTTATAGACTCTAGGGGTAACATAAAAGAACAATTCTCTCTTAACGAGATAGTTAATGAATATAACGGA
AATACTTACCGCACAGATTACCATGAGCTCCTCGACACGCGCGAGGGGGAGCGGACGGAGGCTCGCAGGA
ACTGGCAGACTATACAAAATATAAGGGAACTGAAGGAAGGCTATTTGTCCCAGGTGATACACAAGATTTC
GGAGTTGGCGATTAAGTATAATGCAGTCATTGTGCTGGAGGATCTGAATTTTGGGTTTATGAGGTCGCGG
CAGAAAGTTGAAAAACAAGTCTACCAGAAGTTCGAGAAGATGCTCATAGACAAACTGAATTACTTGGTCG
ATAAGAAAAAGCCGGTTGCTGAAACCGGAGGGCTCCTCAGGGCGTACCAGCTCACCGGCGAATTTGAGAG
CTTTAAAACGCTCGGTAAGCAATCTGGGATCTTGTTCTACGTCCCAGCTTGGAATACCTCGAAAATCGAT
CCAGTGACGGGCTTTGTGAATCTTTTTGATACGCACTACGAGAATATAGAGAAAGCAAAAGTTTTCTTCG
ATAAATTTAAGTCGATCCGGTATAACAGTGATAAGGACTGGTTTGAATTCGTCGTCGATGACTACACAAG
ATTTAGTCCCAAAGCCGAAGGGACTAGACGCGATTGGACCATATGCACACAGGGGAAGAGGATACAAATT
TGTCGCAATCACCAGCGGAATAATGAATGGGAAGGTCAAGAGATTGATCTGACAAAAGCGTTTAAGGAAC
ATTTTGAGGCCTATGGCGTGGACATCTCAAAGGACTTGCGCGAACAGATTAACACGCAGAATAAAAAAGA
GTTTTTTGAAGAATTGCTCCGGCTGCTCAGGCTCACGTTGCAAATGAGGAACTCTATGCCATCTAGCGAT
ATTGATTACCTCATATCTCCAGTTGCCAATGATACCGGTTGCTTCTTCGATAGTAGAAAACAGGCAGAAC
TGAAAGAGAACGCTGTCTTGCCTATGAATGCAGACGCAAATGGTGCTTACAATATTGCACGCAAGGGGCT
CCTCGCAATCAGAAAGATGAAGCAAGAGGAGAATGACTCAGCGAAAATTTCTTTGGCAATTAGTAATAAA
GAATGGCTGAAATTCGCTCAGACTAAGCCTTACTTGGAAGATAAGCGTCCTGCTGCCACCAAAAAGGCCG
GACAGGCTAAGAAAAAGAAGTGAGACGACTAGTGGCGGCCGCCGACGTCCGATCGTTCAAACATTTGGCA
ATAAAGTTTCTTAAGATTGAATCCTGTTGCCGGTCTTGCGATGATTATCATATAATTTCTGTTGAATTAC
GTTAAGCATGTAATAATTAACATGTAATGCATGACGTTATTTATGAGATGGGTTTTTATGATTAGAGTCC
CGCAATTATACATTTAATACGCGATAGAAAACAAAATATAGCGCGCAAACTAGGATAAATTATCGCGCGC
GGTGTCATCTATGTTACTAGATCGGGAATTGATCCCCCCTCGACAGCTTCCGGAAAGGGCGAATTCGCAA
CTTTGTATACAAAAGTTGAACGAGAAACGTAAAATGATATAAATATCAATATATTAAATTAGATTTTGCA
TAAAAAACAGACTACATAATACTGTAAAACACAACATATCCAGTCACTATGCCATCCAGCTGATATCCCC
TATAGTGAGTCGTATTACATGGTCATAGCTGTTTCCTGGCAGCTCTGGCCCGTGTCTCAAAATCTCTGAT
GTTACATTGCACAAGATAAAAATATATCATCATGCCTCCTC
Features (pLannotate 1.2.2; 12 found; start..end, strand, type, name):
     96..119     +  promoter       Pc promoter (fragment): intI1 (promoter lies within the coding sequence); class 1 integron promoter
    295..351     +  CDS            GmR (fragment): gentamycin acetyltransferase; aacC1; confers resistance to gentamycin
    358..1149    +  CDS            SmR: aminoglycoside adenylyltransferase (Murphy, 1985); aadA; confers resistance to spectinomycin and streptomycin
   1242..1830    +  rep_origin     ori: high-copy-number ColE1/pMB1/pBR322/pUC origin of replication
   2013..2105    +  CDS            lacI (fragment): lac repressor; lacI; The lac repressor binds to the lac operator to inhibit transcription in E. coli. This inhibition can be relieved by adding lactose or isopropyl-β-D-thiogalactopyranoside (IPTG).
   2160..2187    -  terminator     rrnB T2 terminator: transcription terminator T2 from the E. coli rrnB gene
   2319..2362    +  terminator     rrnB T1 terminator: Escherichia coli rrnB; transcription terminator T1 from the E. coli rrnB gene
   2409..2445    -  CDS            lacZα (fragment): LacZα fragment of β-galactosidase; lacZ fragment
   2461..2560    +  protein_bind   attL1: mutant version of attL; recombination site for the Gateway® LR reaction LR Clonase™
   6491..6743    +  terminator     NOS terminator: nopaline synthase terminator and poly(A) signal
   6788..6911    +  protein_bind   attR5: mutant version of attR; recombination site for the Gateway® LR reaction LR Clonase™
   6929..6947    -  promoter       T7 promoter: promoter for bacteriophage T7 RNA polymerase
