>Addgene plasmid #138125 | pYPQ288 (BoCas12a) | addgene full sequence | sequence record 272083 | Addgene NGS Result
TGGACCAGCCAGGACAGAAATGCCTCGACTTCGCTGCTACCCAAGGTTGCCGGGTGACGCACACCGTGGA
AACGGATGAAGGCACGAACCCAGTGGACATAAGCCTGTTCGGTTCGTAAGCTGTAATGCAAGTAGCGTAT
GCGCTCACGCAACTGGTCCAGAACCTTGACCGAACGCAGCGGTGGTAACGGCGCAGTGGCGGTTTTCATG
GCTTGTTATGACTGTTTTTTTGGGGTACAGTCTATGCCTCGGGCATCCAAGCAGCAAGCGCGTTACGCCG
TGGGTCGATGTTTGATGTTATGGAGCAGCAACGATGTTACGCAGCAGGGCAGTCGCCCTAAAACAAAGTT
AAACATTATGAGGGAAGCGGTGATCGCCGAAGTATCGACTCAACTATCAGAGGTAGTTGGCGTCATCGAG
CGCCATCTCGAACCGACGTTGCTGGCCGTACATTTGTACGGCTCCGCAGTGGATGGCGGCCTGAAGCCAC
ACAGTGATATTGATTTGCTGGTTACGGTGACCGTAAGGCTTGATGAAACAACGCGGCGAGCTTTGATCAA
CGACCTTTTGGAAACTTCGGCTTCCCCTGGAGAGAGCGAGATTCTCCGCGCTGTAGAAGTCACCATTGTT
GTGCACGACGACATCATTCCGTGGCGTTATCCAGCTAAGCGCGAACTGCAATTTGGAGAATGGCAGCGCA
ATGACATTCTTGCAGGTATCTTCGAGCCAGCCACGATCGACATTGATCTGGCTATCTTGCTGACAAAAGC
AAGAGAACATAGCGTTGCCTTGGTAGGTCCAGCGGCGGAGGAACTCTTTGATCCGGTTCCTGAACAGGAT
CTATTTGAGGCGCTAAATGAAACCTTAACGCTATGGAACTCGCCGCCCGACTGGGCTGGCGATGAGCGAA
ATGTAGTGCTTACGTTGTCCCGCATTTGGTACAGCGCAGTAACCGGCAAAATCGCGCCGAAGGATGTCGC
TGCCGACTGGGCAATGGAGCGCCTGCCGGCCCAGTATCAGCCCGTCATACTTGAAGCTAGACAGGCTTAT
CTTGGACAAGAAGAAGATCGCTTGGCCTCGCGCGCAGATCAGTTGGAAGAATTTGTCCACTACGTGAAAG
GCGAGATCACCAAGGTAGTCGGCAAATAACCCTCGAGCCACCCATGACCAAAATCCCTTAACGTGAGTTA
CGCGTCGTTCCACTGAGCGTCAGACCCCGTAGAAAAGATCAAAGGATCTTCTTGAGATCCTTTTTTTCTG
CGCGTAATCTGCTGCTTGCAAACAAAAAAACCACCGCTACCAGCGGTGGTTTGTTTGCCGGATCAAGAGC
TACCAACTCTTTTTCCGAAGGTAACTGGCTTCAGCAGAGCGCAGATACCAAATACTGTTCTTCTAGTGTA
GCCGTAGTTAGGCCACCACTTCAAGAACTCTGTAGCACCGCCTACATACCTCGCTCTGCTAATCCTGTTA
CCAGTGGCTGCTGCCAGTGGCGATAAGTCGTGTCTTACCGGGTTGGACTCAAGACGATAGTTACCGGATA
AGGCGCAGCGGTCGGGCTGAACGGGGGGTTCGTGCACACAGCCCAGCTTGGAGCGAACGACCTACACCGA
ACTGAGATACCTACAGCGTGAGCTATGAGAAAGCGCCACGCTTCCCGAAGGGAGAAAGGCGGACAGGTAT
CCGGTAAGCGGCAGGGTCGGAACAGGAGAGCGCACGAGGGAGCTTCCAGGGGGAAACGCCTGGTATCTTT
ATAGTCCTGTCGGGTTTCGCCACCTCTGACTTGAGCGTCGATTTTTGTGATGCTCGTCAGGGGGGCGGAG
CCTATGGAAAAACGCCAGCAACGCGGCCTTTTTACGGTTCCTGGCCTTTTGCTGGCCTTTTGCTCACATG
TTCTTTCCTGCGTTATCCCCTGATTCTGTGGATAACCGTATTACCGCCTTTGAGTGAGCTGATACCGCTC
GCCGCAGCCGAACGACCGAGCGCAGCGAGTCAGTGAGCGAGGAAGCGGAAGAGCGCCCAATACGCAAACC
GCCTCTCCCCGCGCGTTGGCCGATTCATTAATGCAGCTGGCACGACAGGTTTCCCGACTGGAAAGCGGGC
AGTGAGCGCAACGCAATTAATACGCGTACCGCGAGCCAGGAAGAGTTTGTAGAAACGCAAAAAGGCCATC
CGTCAGGATGGCCTTCTGCTTAGTTTGATGCCTGGCAGTTTATGGCGGGCGTCCTGCCCGCCACCCTCCG
GGCCGTTGCTTCACAACGTTCAAATCCGCTCCCGGCGGATTTGTCCTACTCAGGAGAGCGTTCACCGACA
AACAACAGATAAAACGAAAGGCCCAGTCTTCCGACTGAGCCTTTCGTTTTATTTGATGCCTGGCAGTTCC
CTACTCTCGCGTTAACGCTTGCATGGATGTTTTCCCAGTCACGACGTTGTAAAACGACGGCCAGTCTTAA
GCTCGGGCCCCAAATAATGATTTTATTTTGACTGATAGTGACCTGTTCGTTGCAACAAATTGATGAGCAA
TGCTTTTTTATAATGCCAACTTTGTACAAAAAAGCAGGCTCCGAATTCGCCCTTCACCATGGCTCCTAAG
AAGAAGCGGAAGGTTGGTATTCACGGGGTGCCTGCGGCTCGGAAGTTTAATGAGTTCGTTGGCCTTTACC
CAATTAGTAAAACATTGAGATTTGAATTGAAGCCCATAGGGAAGACACTCGAACATATCCAGCGGAACAA
ACTGCTTGAGCACGATGCGGTCCGGGCTGACGATTACGTGAAGGTTAAGAAGATAATCGACAAATATCAC
AAGTGTCTCATCGATGAAGCGTTGTCGGGGTTCACATTTGATACTGAGGCCGACGGGAGGTCTAATAACA
GCTTGTCCGAGTATTATCTTTATTACAATCTGAAAAAGCGGAACGAACAGGAGCAGAAAACGTTCAAAAC
CATACAAAATAATTTGAGGAAACAAATAGTCAATAAGTTGACGCAAAGCGAGAAGTACAAACGGATCGAC
AAGAAAGAACTGATCACTACTGACCTCCCCGATTTCCTCACTAATGAGTCGGAAAAGGAATTGGTTGAAA
AATTTAAGAACTTTACAACTTACTTCACGGAGTTCCACAAGAACAGGAAAAATATGTATTCTAAAGAGGA
AAAGTCTACAGCGATAGCCTTCAGGCTTATAAATGAAAATTTGCCCAAGTTCGTTGACAATATAGCTGCG
TTTGAAAAAGTCGTGTCGAGCCCATTGGCGGAAAAAATTAATGCTCTCTACGAGGATTTTAAGGAATACC
TTAACGTTGAAGAGATTTCTAGGGTTTTTAGACTTGACTACTATGACGAACTGCTGACTCAGAAGCAGAT
TGACCTTTATAACGCTATAGTTGGCGGCAGGACCGAGGAGGATAATAAAATTCAGATTAAAGGACTCAAC
CAATATATCAACGAATACAATCAGCAGCAGACAGATAGATCGAACAGACTCCCGAAACTTAAGCCACTGT
ATAAACAGATTCTTTCCGATAGGGAATCCGTCTCCTGGCTGCCTCCGAAATTTGACTCAGACAAAAACCT
CCTCATAAAGATTAAAGAATGTTACGACGCGCTCTCTGAGAAAGAAAAAGTTTTTGATAAACTGGAAAGT
ATTCTTAAAAGTCTCTCAACTTACGATTTGTCTAAGATATATATATCAAACGACAGCCAATTGAGCTACA
TCAGCCAAAAGATGTTCGGGAGGTGGGACATAATAAGTAAAGCAATTCGGGAAGACTGCGCTAAAAGGAA
CCCGCAAAAGTCAAGGGAGAGTTTGGAGAAGTTTGCTGAGCGCATAGATAAAAAATTGAAGACGATAGAC
AGTATCTCGATTGGGGATGTTGACGAGTGTCTGGCGCAACTCGGTGAAACATACGTGAAACGGGTTGAGG
ACTACTTTGTCGCTATGGGTGAGTCAGAGATAGACGACGAACAAACGGACACAACTTCTTTTAAAAAAAA
TATAGAAGGAGCGTATGAATCCGTCAAGGAACTTCTCAATAACGCGGACAACATTACTGATAACAATCTG
ATGCAAGATAAAGGAAATGTGGAAAAGATTAAAACGTTGCTTGACGCTATAAAGGACCTCCAGCGCTTTA
TAAAACCCCTTCTCGGCAAGGGTGATGAGGCGGACAAAGATGGTGTCTTTTATGGGGAGTTCACCAGTCT
TTGGACTAAATTGGATCAAGTCACCCCACTCTATAACATGGTGAGGAATTACCTTACGTCTAAGCCGTAT
AGTACCAAAAAAATTAAACTTAACTTTGAAAACTCGACCCTCATGGACGGCTGGGACCTCAATAAAGAAC
CCGATAACACTACAGTTATTTTCTGCAAAGACGGCTTGTATTACCTCGGCATTATGGGCAAGAAGTACAA
CAGGGTTTTCGTCGATAGAGAGGACCTCCCGCACGACGGTGAATGCTACGACAAGATGGAGTATAAGCTG
CTTCCGGGAGCGAACAAGATGCTTCCTAAGGTGTTCTTTTCTGAAACGGGCATTCAAAGATTTCTTCCGT
CCGAGGAGTTGTTGGGTAAATACGAGAGGGGGACGCATAAGAAAGGAGCAGGATTTGACTTGGGAGATTG
TCGGGCGCTTATCGATTTTTTCAAAAAGAGTATTGAGCGCCACGATGATTGGAAGAAATTCGACTTTAAG
TTCTCTGATACCAGCACCTACCAGGACATTTCAGAGTTCTACAGAGAGGTCGAGCAACAGGGATATAAAA
TGTCATTCAGAAAGGTTAGTGTCGATTATATCAAGTCACTCGTTGAAGAAGGTAAACTCTATCTTTTCCA
GATTTACAATAAGGATTTCTCTGCTCATAGTAAGGGGACCCCGAATATGCACACCTTGTACTGGAAAATG
CTGTTTGACGAAGAAAATCTTAAGGACGTCGTTTACAAGCTGAATGGAGAGGCGGAAGTCTTTTTTAGGA
AATCAAGTATTACGGTCCAATCGCCCACGCATCCGGCGAATTCTCCTATAAAGAATAAGAATAAGGATAA
TCAAAAAAAAGAAAGTAAGTTCGAGTACGATCTGATTAAAGACAGACGGTATACTGTTGATAAGTTCCTG
TTTCATGTTCCCATTACTATGAACTTCAAAAGCGTCGGTGGTTCGAATATTAACCAATTGGTTAAGCGCC
ATATACGCAGCGCTACCGACTTGCACATAATCGGAATCGACCGGGGTGAGAGGCACTTGCTTTATCTTAC
CGTTATAGACTCTAGGGGTAACATAAAAGAACAATTCTCTCTTAACGAGATAGTTAATGAATATAACGGA
AATACTTACCGCACAGATTACCATGAGCTCCTCGACACGCGCGAGGGGGAGCGGACGGAGGCTCGCAGGA
ACTGGCAGACTATACAAAATATAAGGGAACTGAAGGAAGGCTATTTGTCCCAGGTGATACACAAGATTTC
GGAGTTGGCGATTAAGTATAATGCAGTCATTGTGCTGGAGGATCTGAATTTTGGGTTTATGAGGTCGCGG
CAGAAAGTTGAAAAACAAGTCTACCAGAAGTTCGAGAAGATGCTCATAGACAAACTGAATTACTTGGTCG
ATAAGAAAAAGCCGGTTGCTGAAACCGGAGGGCTCCTCAGGGCGTACCAGCTCACCGGCGAATTTGAGAG
CTTTAAAACGCTCGGTAAGCAATCTGGGATCTTGTTCTACGTCCCAGCTTGGAATACCTCGAAAATCGAT
CCAGTGACGGGCTTTGTGAATCTTTTTGATACGCACTACGAGAATATAGAGAAAGCAAAAGTTTTCTTCG
ATAAATTTAAGTCGATCCGGTATAACAGTGATAAGGACTGGTTTGAATTCGTCGTCGATGACTACACAAG
ATTTAGTCCCAAAGCCGAAGGGACTAGACGCGATTGGACCATATGCACACAGGGGAAGAGGATACAAATT
TGTCGCAATCACCAGCGGAATAATGAATGGGAAGGTCAAGAGATTGATCTGACAAAAGCGTTTAAGGAAC
ATTTTGAGGCCTATGGCGTGGACATCTCAAAGGACTTGCGCGAACAGATTAACACGCAGAATAAAAAAGA
GTTTTTTGAAGAATTGCTCCGGCTGCTCAGGCTCACGTTGCAAATGAGGAACTCTATGCCATCTAGCGAT
ATTGATTACCTCATATCTCCAGTTGCCAATGATACCGGTTGCTTCTTCGATAGTAGAAAACAGGCAGAAC
TGAAAGAGAACGCTGTCTTGCCTATGAATGCAGACGCAAATGGTGCTTACAATATTGCACGCAAGGGGCT
CCTCGCAATCAGAAAGATGAAGCAAGAGGAGAATGACTCAGCGAAAATTTCTTTGGCAATTAGTAATAAA
GAATGGCTGAAATTCGCTCAGACTAAGCCTTACTTGGAAGATAAGCGTCCTGCTGCCACCAAAAAGGCCG
GACAGGCTAAGAAAAAGAAGTGAGACGACTAGTGGCGGCCGCCGACGTCCGATCGTTCAAACATTTGGCA
ATAAAGTTTCTTAAGATTGAATCCTGTTGCCGGTCTTGCGATGATTATCATATAATTTCTGTTGAATTAC
GTTAAGCATGTAATAATTAACATGTAATGCATGACGTTATTTATGAGATGGGTTTTTATGATTAGAGTCC
CGCAATTATACATTTAATACGCGATAGAAAACAAAATATAGCGCGCAAACTAGGATAAATTATCGCGCGC
GGTGTCATCTATGTTACTAGATCGGGAATTGATCCCCCCTCGACAGCTTCCGGAAAGGGCGAATTCGCAA
CTTTGTATACAAAAGTTGAACGAGAAACGTAAAATGATATAAATATCAATATATTAAATTAGATTTTGCA
TAAAAAACAGACTACATAATACTGTAAAACACAACATATCCAGTCACTATGCCATCCAGCTGATATCCCC
TATAGTGAGTCGTATTACATGGTCATAGCTGTTTCCTGGCAGCTCTGGCCCGTGTCTCAAAATCTCTGAT
GTTACATTGCACAAGATAAAAATATATCATCATGCCTCCTC
Features (pLannotate 1.2.2; 12 found; start..end, strand, type, name):
     96..119     +  promoter       Pc promoter (fragment): intI1 (promoter lies within the coding sequence); class 1 integron promoter
    295..351     +  CDS            GmR (fragment): gentamycin acetyltransferase; aacC1; confers resistance to gentamycin
    358..1149    +  CDS            SmR: aminoglycoside adenylyltransferase (Murphy, 1985); aadA; confers resistance to spectinomycin and streptomycin
   1242..1830    +  rep_origin     ori: high-copy-number ColE1/pMB1/pBR322/pUC origin of replication
   2013..2105    +  CDS            lacI (fragment): lac repressor; lacI; The lac repressor binds to the lac operator to inhibit transcription in E. coli. This inhibition can be relieved by adding lactose or isopropyl-β-D-thiogalactopyranoside (IPTG).
   2160..2187    -  terminator     rrnB T2 terminator: transcription terminator T2 from the E. coli rrnB gene
   2319..2362    +  terminator     rrnB T1 terminator: Escherichia coli rrnB; transcription terminator T1 from the E. coli rrnB gene
   2409..2445    -  CDS            lacZα (fragment): LacZα fragment of β-galactosidase; lacZ fragment
   2461..2560    +  protein_bind   attL1: mutant version of attL; recombination site for the Gateway® LR reaction LR Clonase™
   6491..6743    +  terminator     NOS terminator: nopaline synthase terminator and poly(A) signal
   6788..6911    +  protein_bind   attR5: mutant version of attR; recombination site for the Gateway® LR reaction LR Clonase™
   6929..6947    -  promoter       T7 promoter: promoter for bacteriophage T7 RNA polymerase
