[The description below was written by a language model from this plasmid's Addgene catalogue record and pLannotate feature annotations shown in this document.]
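Description:
pYPQ288 (BoCas12a) is a Gateway entry clone built on the pYPQ167 backbone for plant CRISPR genome engineering. It is a high-copy bacterial plasmid of about 7 kb, replicating in E. coli from a ColE1/pUC-type origin and selected with spectinomycin through the aadA aminoglycoside adenylyltransferase gene (SmR). The short Pc integron promoter and gentamicin acetyltransferase fragments detected just upstream of aadA appear to be remnants of the cassette from which the marker was derived. rrnB T1 and T2 terminators sit upstream of the cloning region, a typical entry-vector arrangement that insulates the insert from read-through transcription in bacteria. Small lacI and lacZα fragments and a T7 promoter beyond the downstream att site are also backbone remnants.

The payload lies between attL1 and attR5. It is a rice codon-optimized coding sequence for BoCas12a, the Cas12a ortholog from Bacteroidetes oral taxon 274, carrying nuclear localization signals at both the N and C termini and followed by the NOS terminator and polyadenylation signal. The automated annotation did not label the Cas12a reading frame itself, but the roughly 3.9 kb unannotated gap between attL1 and the NOS terminator corresponds to its expected position. The cassette deliberately lacks a promoter. The attL1/attR5 pairing suits multisite Gateway LR assembly, in which this nuclease module is combined with a second entry clone (typically a crRNA expression unit) and a destination vector that supplies the promoter, yielding a plant expression construct. The plasmid therefore serves as a modular Cas12a donor for testing and deploying BoCas12a in plant genome editing.
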