Addgene plasmid #138125: pYPQ288 (BoCas12a)
Purpose: Gateway entry plasmid (attL1 & attR5) expressing rice codon optimized BoCas12a without promoter
Depositing lab: Yiping Qi. Depositing organization: University of Maryland, College Park. Publication: Expanding the scope of plant genome engineering with Cas12a orthologs and highly multiplexable editing systems. Zhang Y, Ren Q, Tang X, Liu S, Malzahn AA, Zhou J, Wang J, Yin D, Pan C, Yuan M, Huang L, Yang H, Zhao Y, Fang Q, Zheng X, Tian L, Cheng Y, Le Y, McCoy B, Franklin L, Selengut JD, Mount SM, Que Q, Zhang Y, Qi Y. Nat Commun. 2021 Mar 29;12(1):1944. doi: 10.1038/s41467-021-22330-w. PubMed 33782402.
Backbone
  Vector backbone: pYPQ167
  Vector type: Plant Expression, CRISPR ; Gateway compatible Cas12a entry clone
Growth in bacteria
  Bacterial resistance: Spectinomycin, 50 μg/mL
  Growth temperature: 37°C
  Growth strain: DH5alpha
  Copy number: High Copy
Gene/Insert
  Gene/Insert name: BoCas12a
  Species: Bacteroidetes oral taxon 274
  Tag / fusion protein: NLS (N terminal on insert); NLS (C terminal on insert)
Terms and licenses: Academic/Nonprofit Terms; Industry Terms: Not Available to Industry
How to cite: pYPQ288 (BoCas12a) was a gift from Yiping Qi (Addgene plasmid # 138125 ; http://n2t.net/addgene:138125 ; RRID:Addgene_138125)
